Addgene plasmid #221529: Igbp1-GFP
Purpose: Fluorescently tagged Igbp1-GFP
Depositing lab: Alessandro Ori. Depositing organization: Leibniz Institute on Aging - Fritz Lipmann Institute (FLI).
Backbone
  Vector backbone: GFP-Cterm
  Vector type: Mammalian Expression
Growth in bacteria
  Bacterial resistance: Ampicillin, 100 μg/mL
  Growth temperature: 37°C
  Growth strain: DH5alpha
  Copy number: High Copy
Gene/Insert
  Gene/Insert name: Igbp1
  Species: H. sapiens (human)
  Insert size (bp): 1017
  Entrez Gene: IGBP1 (a.k.a. ALPHA-4, IBP1, MRXS28, alpha4)
  Tag / fusion protein: GFP (C terminal on insert)
  Cloning method: Gibson Cloning
Terms and licenses: Academic/Nonprofit Terms; Industry Terms: Not Available to Industry
How to cite: Igbp1-GFP was a gift from Alessandro Ori (Addgene plasmid # 221529 ; http://n2t.net/addgene:221529 ; RRID:Addgene_221529)
