[The description below was written by a language model from this plasmid's Addgene catalogue record and pLannotate feature annotations shown in this document.]
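Description:
Igbp1-GFP is a 6,862-nt mammalian expression plasmid, built by Gibson cloning on a backbone listed as "GFP-Cterm", that expresses human IGBP1 (also called alpha4) fused at its C terminus to EGFP. It is propagated in E. coli as a high-copy plasmid through a ColE1/pUC-type origin and selected with ampicillin through the bla (AmpR) gene and its promoter. Remnants of a lac promoter/operator region, a bom fragment and a partial f1 origin are also annotated.

The 1,017-bp IGBP1 coding sequence lies directly upstream of EGFP on the same strand. It is driven by the CMV immediate-early enhancer and promoter and terminated by a bGH polyadenylation signal. Between the CMV promoter and the insert, the annotation picks up two short tet-operator-containing fragments, labelled as PLtetO-1 and TRE3GV matches. This suggests a CMV/TetO2-type promoter that a Tet repressor could hold off until tetracycline or doxycycline is added, although the catalogue entry does not mention inducibility.

Downstream, an FRT site immediately precedes a hygromycin resistance gene followed by an SV40 poly(A) signal, with no annotated promoter directly upstream of the FRT site; the only SV40 promoter annotation is a short fragment lying beyond the partial f1 origin. This layout resembles vectors designed for FLP-mediated integration into a genomic FRT landing site, where hygromycin resistance is gained on correct insertion, but the record does not state this use.

The stated purpose is simply a fluorescently tagged IGBP1. That is consistent with following the localisation or expression of this regulator of the PP2A, PP4 and PP6 phosphatase catalytic subunits, or recovering it through the GFP tag.
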