Features (pLannotate 1.2.2; 22 found; start..end, strand, type, name):
    933..1521    +  rep_origin     ori: high-copy-number ColE1/pMB1/pBR322/pUC origin of replication
   1704..1796    +  CDS            lacI (fragment): lac repressor; lacI; The lac repressor binds to the lac operator to inhibit transcription in E. coli. This inhibition can be relieved by adding lactose or isopropyl-β-D-thiogalactopyranoside (IPTG).
   1809..1830    +  protein_bind   CAP binding site: CAP binding activates transcription in the presence of cAMP. E. coli catabolite activator protein
   1845..1875    +  promoter       lac promoter: promoter for the E. coli lac operon
   1883..1899    +  protein_bind   lac operator: The lac repressor binds to the lac operator to inhibit transcription in E. coli. This inhibition can be relieved by adding lactose or isopropyl-β-D-thiogalactopyranoside (IPTG). lac repressor encoded by lacI
   1972..2093    -  polyA_signal   SV40 poly(A) signal: SV40 polyadenylation signal
   2088..2213    -  CDS            ble (fragment): BLE_KLEPN - Experimental evidence at protein level: Swiss-Prot protein existence level 1. Binding protein with a strong affinity to the bleomycin family of antibiotics. Binds to CL990; an antimitotic-antibiotic compound. From Klebsiella pneumoniae.
   2223..3245    -  CDS            HygR: aminoglycoside phosphotransferase from E. coli; aph(4)-Ia; confers resistance to hygromycin
   3253..3300    -  protein_bind   FRT: FLP-mediated recombination occurs in the 8-bp core sequence TCTAGAAA (Turan and Bode, 2011). FLP recombinase from the Saccharomyces cerevisiae 2μ plasmid
   3305..3538    -  rep_origin     f1 ori (fragment) (sequence partly withheld): f1 bacteriophage origin of replication; arrow indicates direction of (+) strand synthesis
   3559..3580    -  promoter       SV40 promoter (fragment): SV40 enhancer and early promoter
   3584..3808    -  polyA_signal   bGH poly(A) signal: bovine growth hormone polyadenylation signal
   3858..4577    -  CDS            EGFP: the original enhanced GFP (Yang et al., 1996) mammalian codon-optimized
   4620..5636    -  CDS            IGBP1: IGBP1_HUMAN - Also known as IBP1. Experimental evidence at protein level: Swiss-Prot protein existence level 1. Associated to surface IgM-receptor; may be involved in signal transduction. Involved in regulation of the catalytic activity of the phosphatases PP2A, PP4 and PP6 by protecting their partially folded catalytic subunits from degradative polyubiquitination until they associate with regulatory subunits. From Homo sapiens (Human).
   5727..5760    -  promoter       TRE3GV promoter (fragment): 3rd-generation Tet-responsive promoter that can be activated by binding of Tet-On® 3G, optimized for retroviral and lentiviral vectors
   5768..5787    -  promoter       PLtetO-1 promoter (fragment): modified phage lambda PL promoter with tet operator sites (Lutz and Bujard, 1997)
   5789..5808    -  promoter       PLtetO-1 promoter (fragment): modified phage lambda PL promoter with tet operator sites (Lutz and Bujard, 1997)
   5810..6013    -  promoter       CMV promoter: human cytomegalovirus (CMV) immediate early promoter
   6014..6393    -  enhancer       CMV enhancer: human cytomegalovirus immediate early enhancer
   6548..6600    +  misc_feature   bom (fragment): basis of mobility region from pBR322
   6659..6763    +  promoter       AmpR promoter: bla
   6764..762     +  CDS            AmpR (across the origin): β-lactamase; bla; confers resistance to ampicillin, carbenicillin, and related antibiotics
>Addgene plasmid #221529 | Igbp1-GFP | addgene full sequence | sequence record 439386 | Addgene NGS Result
GCTGAAGATCAGTTGGGTGCACGAGTGGGTTACATCGAACTGGATCTCAACAGCGGTAAGATCCTTGAGA
GTTTTCGCCCCGAAGAACGTTTTCCAATGATGAGCACTTTTAAAGTTCTGCTATGTGGCGCGGTATTATC
CCGTATTGACGCCGGGCAAGAGCAACTCGGTCGCCGCATACACTATTCTCAGAATGACTTGGTTGAGTAC
TCACCAGTCACAGAAAAGCATCTTACGGATGGCATGACAGTAAGAGAATTATGCAGTGCTGCCATAACCA
TGAGTGATAACACTGCGGCCAACTTACTTCTGACAACGATCGGAGGACCGAAGGAGCTAACCGCTTTTTT
GCACAACATGGGGGATCATGTAACTCGCCTTGATCGTTGGGAACCGGAGCTGAATGAAGCCATACCAAAC
GACGAGCGTGACACCACGATGCCTGTAGCAATGGCAACAACGTTGCGCAAACTATTAACTGGCGAACTAC
TTACTCTAGCTTCCCGGCAACAATTAATAGACTGGATGGAGGCGGATAAAGTTGCAGGACCACTTCTGCG
CTCGGCCCTTCCGGCTGGCTGGTTTATTGCTGATAAATCTGGAGCCGGTGAGCGTGGGTCTCGCGGTATC
ATTGCAGCACTGGGGCCAGATGGTAAGCCCTCCCGTATCGTAGTTATCTACACGACGGGGAGTCAGGCAA
CTATGGATGAACGAAATAGACAGATCGCTGAGATAGGTGCCTCACTGATTAAGCATTGGTAACTGTCAGA
CCAAGTTTACTCATATATACTTTAGATTGATTTAAAACTTCATTTTTAATTTAAAAGGATCTAGGTGAAG
ATCCTTTTTGATAATCTCATGACCAAAATCCCTTAACGTGAGTTTTCGTTCCACTGAGCGTCAGACCCCG
TAGAAAAGATCAAAGGATCTTCTTGAGATCCTTTTTTTCTGCGCGTAATCTGCTGCTTGCAAACAAAAAA
ACCACCGCTACCAGCGGTGGTTTGTTTGCCGGATCAAGAGCTACCAACTCTTTTTCCGAAGGTAACTGGC
TTCAGCAGAGCGCAGATACCAAATACTGTTCTTCTAGTGTAGCCGTAGTTAGGCCACCACTTCAAGAACT
CTGTAGCACCGCCTACATACCTCGCTCTGCTAATCCTGTTACCAGTGGCTGCTGCCAGTGGCGATAAGTC
GTGTCTTACCGGGTTGGACTCAAGACGATAGTTACCGGATAAGGCGCAGCGGTCGGGCTGAACGGGGGGT
TCGTGCACACAGCCCAGCTTGGAGCGAACGACCTACACCGAACTGAGATACCTACAGCGTGAGCTATGAG
AAAGCGCCACGCTTCCCGAAGGGAGAAAGGCGGACAGGTATCCGGTAAGCGGCAGGGTCGGAACAGGAGA
GCGCACGAGGGAGCTTCCAGGGGGAAACGCCTGGTATCTTTATAGTCCTGTCGGGTTTCGCCACCTCTGA
CTTGAGCGTCGATTTTTGTGATGCTCGTCAGGGGGGCGGAGCCTATGGAAAAACGCCAGCAACGCGGCCT
TTTTACGGTTCCTGGCCTTTTGCTGGCCTTTTGCTCACATGTTCTTTCCTGCGTTATCCCCTGATTCTGT
GGATAACCGTATTACCGCCTTTGAGTGAGCTGATACCGCTCGCCGCAGCCGAACGACCGAGCGCAGCGAG
TCAGTGAGCGAGGAAGCGGAAGAGCGCCCAATACGCAAACCGCCTCTCCCCGCGCGTTGGCCGATTCATT
AATGCAGCTGGCACGACAGGTTTCCCGACTGGAAAGCGGGCAGTGAGCGCAACGCAATTAATGTGAGTTA
GCTCACTCATTAGGCACCCCAGGCTTTACACTTTATGCTTCCGGCTCGTATGTTGTGTGGAATTGTGAGC
GGATAACAATTTCACACAGGAAACAGCTATGACCATGATTACGCCAAGCTCTAGCTAGAGGTCGACGGTA
TACAGACATGATAAGATACATTGATGAGTTTGGACAAACCACAACTAGAATGCAGTGAAAAAAATGCTTT
ATTTGTGAAATTTGTGATGCTATTGCTTTATTTGTAACCATTATAAGCTGCAATAAACAAGTTGGGGTGG
GCGAAGAACTCCAGCATGAGATCCCCGCGCTGGAGGATCATCCAGCCGGCGTCCCGGAAAACGATTCCGA
AGCCCAACCTTTCATAGAAGGCGGCGGTGGAATCGAAATCTCGTAGTACGTGCTATTCCTTTGCCCTCGG
ACGAGTGCTGGGGCGTCGGTTTCCACTATCGGCGAGTACTTCTACACAGCCATCGGTCCAGACGGCCGCG
CTTCTGCGGGCGATTTGTGTACGCCCGACAGTCCCGGCTCCGGATCGGACGATTGCGTCGCATCGACCCT
GCGCCCAAGCTGCATCATCGAAATTGCCGTCAACCAAGCTCTGATAGAGTTGGTCAAGACCAATGCGGAG
CATATACGCCCGGAGCCGCGGCGATCCTGCAAGCTCCGGATGCCTCCGCTCGAAGTAGCGCGTCTGCTGC
TCCATACAAGCCAACCACGGCCTCCAGAAGAAGATGTTGGCGACCTCGTATTGGGAATCCCCGAACATCG
CCTCGCTCCAGTCAATGACCGCTGTTATGCGGCCATTGTCCGTCAGGACATTGTTGGAGCCGAAATCCGC
GTGCACGAGGTGCCGGACTTCGGGGCAGTCCTCGGCCCAAAGCATCAGCTCATCGAGAGCCTGCGCGACG
GACGCACTGACGGTGTCGTCCATCACAGTTTGCCAGTGATACACATGGGGATCAGCAATCGCGCATATGA
AATCACGCCATGTAGTGTATTGACCGATTCCTTGCGGTCCGAATGGGCCGAACCCGCTCGTCTGGCTAAG
ATCGGCCGCAGCGATCGCATCCATGGCCTCCGCGACCGGCTGCAGAACAGCGGGCAGTTCGGTTTCAGGC
AGGTCTTGCAACGTGACACCCTGTGCACGGCGGGAGATGCAATAGGTCAGGCTCTCGCTGAATTCCCCAA
TGTCAAGCACTTCCGGAATCGGGAGCGCGGCCGATGCAAAGTGCCGATAAACATAACGATCTTTGTAGAA
ACCATCGGCGCAGCTATTTACCCGCAGGACATATCCACGCCCTCCTACATCGAAGCTGAAAGCACGAGAT
TCTTCGCCCTCCGAGAGCTGCATCAGGTCGGAGACGCTGTCGAACTTTTCGATCAGAAACTTCTCGACAG
ACGTCGCGGTGAGTTCAGGCTTTTTGGCCAAGGAAGTTCCTATACTTTCTAGAGAATAGGAACTTCGGAA
TAGGAACTTCTAGGTACGTGAACCATCACCCT
[91 nt withheld, positions 3323-3413]
G
[124 nt withheld, positions 3415-3538]
GGGGATACCCCCTAGAGCCCCAGCTGGTTCTTTCCGCCTCAGAAGCCATAGAGCCCACCGCATCCCCAGC
ATGCCTGCTATTGTCTTCCCAATCCTCCCCCTTGCTGTCCTGCCCCACCCCACCCCCCAGAATAGAATGA
CACCTACTCAGACAATGCGATGCAATTTCCTCATTTTATTAGGAAAGGACAGTGGGAGTGGCACCTTCCA
GGGTCAAGGAAGGCACGGGGGAGGGGCAAACAACAGATGGCTGGCAACTAGAAGGCACAGTCGAGGCTGA
TCAGCGGGTTTAAACGGGCCCTCTAGACTCGAGTCACTATTACTTGTACAGCTCGTCCATGCCGAGAGTG
ATCCCGGCGGCGGTCACGAACTCCTTAAGGACCATGTGATCGCGCTTCTCGTTGGGGTCTTTGCTCAGGG
CGGACTGGGTGCTCAGGTAGTGGTTGTCGGGCAGCAGCACGGGGCCGTCGCCGATGGGGGTGTTCTGCTG
GTAGTGGTCGGCGAGCTGCACGCTGCCGTCCTCGATGTTGTGGCGGATCTTGAAGTTCACCTTGATGCCG
TTCTTCTGCTTGTCGGCCATGATATAGACGTTGTGGCTGTTGTAGTTGTACTCCAGCTTGTGCCCCAGGA
TGTTGCCGTCCTCCTTGAAGTCGATGCCCTTCAGCTCGATGCGGTTCACCAGGGTGTCGCCCTCGAACTT
CACCTCGGCGCGGGTCTTGTAGTTGCCGTCGTCCTTGAAGAAGATGGTGCGCTCCTGGACGTAGCCTTCG
GGCATGGCGGACTTGAAGAAGTCGTGCTGCTTCATGTGGTCGGGGTAGCGGCTGAAGCACTGCACGCCGT
AGGTCAGGGTGGTCACGAGGGTGGGCCAGGGCACGGGCAGCTTGCCGGTGGTGCAGATGAACTTCAGGGT
CAGCTTGCCGTAGGTGGCATCGCCCTCGCCCTCGCCGGACACGCTGAACTTGTGGCCGTTTACGTCGCCG
TCCAGCTCGACCAGGATGGGCACCACCCCGGTGAACAGCTCCTCGCCCTTGCTCACCATGGTGGTACCTT
CACCTTGAAAATATAAATTTTCGCGGCCGCGGCCCATGTTCTGTCGGTTCCCATAGCCCCTAGGATGGGT
GTCCTTCCAGTCATCCCACTCCCGGGCTCTGTGGAGTGTTTGTTCATCATCCTCTTCCTCCTTTTCTTCT
TGTTCTTCCTGTTGCTGAGCTGCTTTTCTGAATTCCTCTGGTGCTGCCTTGGCTATTCCCTGATCCGGTA
ATGCTCCATATTTCCGATGTTGCTCATACCAGTCACTCACCGTCATAGTTGGCAGACTTGGATAACCAGC
TCCAAATACTTTGGCTTGAGCCATGTTCCGAGTGAGAATGAAGGGTTTCACTGGAGGCCTCTCCTGGCGA
GATGAGTTAGAAGTTGATGCCTCTCTTGAAGAGTCTCTTTCTCTCAGGATCTTTATTTCCTGGTCAATGC
TCTCAATCTCTTCTAAGCTGATATCAATCCACCTCTGAAGGTGAAGAAGATAATATTCACGAACACGCTC
ATCATCTGCTTGACCACTTTCCACAGCAGATTTCATTGCAGACAACCTATGCTCCAACTCCTTCTTCTGC
TTGTATCTCTGTATTTTAGCCTGTCTTTGAGATGCCATAGCAACGAGACTAGGATAAGCCATGGAGGAAT
TGGCAGTGTGATTTTCAGCAGAGTTGTTCATGGTTTTGGGCAGCTCAAACTCTGCCACATGATAGCAATG
GCACTGAGTTAAGTAGTTTATAAAGTGTTCTCGAGCCCGCTGCAAATGATCTAGACGCTTGCTGGGGTTG
ACTTGTTTCATGGTGAGGGCTCCTTGAAACGCTGGCACCAAAAGGTACTTCAGGTCGGTGGAAGCAATCT
CTTCCAAATCTTCATTTCGGCTGAACAAGTCGAGCTGCGATAACATTTCGGCAGCCTTCTCAAGGAGGTC
CAAGCCCTTGAACACCTTCTCCTGGACTATCCGGGAACCGGCGGGTTCAGTCGCCACTTCTACTTCGTCC
AGTAACTGTCTACCAGTTTCGAACAGCTCGGGGAGCCGCGGCAGCTGTAACTCGTCCTCAGCAGCCATGC
AGGCCTAAGCTTAAGTTTAAACGCTAGAGTCCGGAGGCTGGATCGGTCCCGGTGTCTTCTATGGAGGTCA
AAACAGCGTGGATGGCGTCTCCAGGCGATCTGACGGTTCACTAAACGAGCTCGTCGACGATCTCTATCAC
TGATAGGGAGATCTCTATCACTGATAGGGAGAGCTCTGCTTATATAGACCTCCCACCGTACACGCCTACC
GCCCATTTGCGTCAATGGGGCGGAGTTGTTACGACATTTTGGAAAGTCCCGTTGATTTTGGTGCCAAAAC
AAACTCCCATTGACGTCAATGGGGTGGAGACTTGGAAATCCCCGTGAGTCAAACCGCTATCCACGCCCAT
TGATGTACTGCCAAAACCGCATCACCATGGTAATAGCGATGACTAATACGTAGATGTACTGCCAAGTAGG
AAAGTCCCATAAGGTCATGTACTGGGCATAATGCCAGGCGGGCCATTTACCGTCATTGACGTCAATAGGG
GGCGTACTTGGCATATGATACACTTGATGTACTGCCAAGTGGGCAGTTTACCGTAAATACTCCACCCATT
GACGTCAATGGAAAGTCCCTATTGGCGTTACTATGGGAACATACGTCATTATTGACGTCAATGGGCGGGG
GTCGTTGGGCGGTCAGCCAGGCGGGCCATTTACCGTAAGTTATGTAACGCGGAACTCCATATATGGGCTA
TGAACTAATGACCCCGTAATTGATTACTATTAATAACTAGTCAATAATCAATGTCAACGCGTATATCTGG
CCCGTACATCGCGAAGCAGCGCAAAACGCCTAACCCTAAGCAGATTCTTCATGCAATTGTCGGTCAAGCC
TTGCCTTGTTGTAGCTTAAATTTTGCTCGCGCACTACTCAGCGACCTCCAACACACAAGCAGGGAGCAGA
TACTGGCTTAACTATGCGGCATCAGAGCAGATTGTACTGAGAGTGCACCATAGGGGATCGGGAGATCTCC
CGATCCGTCGACGTCAGGTGGCACTTTTCGGGGAAATGTGCGCGGAACCCCTATTTGTTTATTTTTCTAA
ATACATTCAAATATGTATCCGCTCATGAGACAATAACCCTGATAAATGCTTCAATAATATTGAAAAAGGA
AGAGTATGAGTATTCAACATTTCCGTGTCGCCCTTATTCCCTTTTTTGCGGCATTTTGCCTTCCTGTTTT
TGCTCACCCAGAAACGCTGGTGAAAGTAAAAGAT
